>Addgene plasmid #51711 | pN-PURO-PTP | depositor full sequence | sequence record 79157 | pN-PURO-PTP sequence 5651 bps
GCACTTTTCGGGGAAATGTGCGCGGAACCCCTATTTGTTTATTTTTCTAAATACATTCAAATATGTATCC
GCTCATGAGACAATAACCCTGATAAATGCTTCAATAATATTGAAAAAGGAAGAGTATGAGTATTCAACAT
TTCCGTGTCGCCCTTATTCCCTTTTTTGCGGCATTTTGCCTTCCTGTTTTTGCTCACCCAGAAACGCTGG
TGAAAGTAAAAGATGCTGAAGATCAGTTGGGTGCACGAGTGGGTTACATCGAACTGGATCTCAACAGCGG
TAAGATCCTTGAGAGTTTTCGCCCCGAAGAACGTTTTCCAATGATGAGCACTTTTAAAGTTCTGCTATGT
GGCGCGGTATTATCCCGTATTGACGCCGGGCAAGAGCAACTCGGTCGCCGCATACACTATTCTCAGAATG
ACTTGGTTGAGTACTCACCAGTCACAGAAAAGCATCTTACGGATGGCATGACAGTAAGAGAATTATGCAG
TGCTGCCATAACCATGAGTGATAACACTGCGGCCAACTTACTTCTGACAACGATCGGAGGACCGAAGGAG
CTAACCGCTTTTTTGCACAACATGGGGGATCATGTAACTCGCCTTGATCGTTGGGAACCGGAGCTGAATG
AAGCCATACCAAACGACGAGCGTGACACCACGATGCCTGTAGCAATGGCAACAACGTTGCGCAAACTATT
AACTGGCGAACTACTTACTCTAGCTTCCCGGCAACAATTAATAGACTGGATGGAGGCGGATAAAGTTGCA
GGACCACTTCTGCGCTCGGCCCTTCCGGCTGGCTGGTTTATTGCTGATAAATCTGGAGCCGGTGAGCGTG
GGTCTCGCGGTATCATTGCAGCACTGGGGCCAGATGGTAAGCCCTCCCGTATCGTAGTTATCTACACGAC
GGGGAGTCAGGCAACTATGGATGAACGAAATAGACAGATCGCTGAGATAGGTGCCTCACTGATTAAGCAT
TGGTAACTGTCAGACCAAGTTTACTCATATATACTTTAGATTGATTTAAAACTTCATTTTTAATTTAAAA
GGATCTAGGTGAAGATCCTTTTTGATAATCTCATGACCAAAATCCCTTAACGTGAGTTTTCGTTCCACTG
AGCGTCAGACCCCGTAGAAAAGATCAAAGGATCTTCTTGAGATCCTTTTTTTCTGCGCGTAATCTGCTGC
TTGCAAACAAAAAAACCACCGCTACCAGCGGTGGTTTGTTTGCCGGATCAAGAGCTACCAACTCTTTTTC
CGAAGGTAACTGGCTTCAGCAGAGCGCAGATACCAAATACTGTCCTTCTAGTGTAGCCGTAGTTAGGCCA
CCACTTCAAGAACTCTGTAGCACCGCCTACATACCTCGCTCTGCTAATCCTGTTACCAGTGGCTGCTGCC
AGTGGCGATAAGTCGTGTCTTACCGGGTTGGACTCAAGACGATAGTTACCGGATAAGGCGCAGCGGTCGG
GCTGAACGGGGGGTTCGTGCACACAGCCCAGCTTGGAGCGAACGACCTACACCGAACTGAGATACCTACA
GCGTGAGCTATGAGAAAGCGCCACGCTTCCCGAAGGGAGAAAGGCGGACAGGTATCCGGTAAGCGGCAGG
GTCGGAACAGGAGAGCGCACGAGGGAGCTTCCAGGGGGAAACGCCTGGTATCTTTATAGTCCTGTCGGGT
TTCGCCACCTCTGACTTGAGCGTCGATTTTTGTGATGCTCGTCAGGGGGGCGGAGCCTATGGAAAAACGC
CAGCAACGCGGCCTTTTTACGGTTCCTGGCCTTTTGCTGGCCTTTTGCTCACATGTTCTTTCCTGCGTTA
TCCCCTGATTCTGTGGATAACCGTATTACCGCCTTTGAGTGAGCTGATACCGCTCGCCGCAGCCGAACGA
CCGAGCGCAGCGAGTCAGTGAGCGAGGAAGCGGAAGAGCGCCCAATACGCAAACCGCCTCTCCCCGCGCG
TTGGCCGATTCATTAATGCAGCTGGCACGACAGGTTTCCCGACTGGAAAGCGGGCAGTGAGCGCAACGCA
ATTAATGTGAGTTAGCTCACTCATTAGGCACCCCAGGCTTTACACTTTATGCTTCCGGCTCGTATGTTGT
GTGGAATTGTGAGCGGATAACAATTTCACACAGGAAACAGCTATGACCATGATTACGCCAAGCTCGAAAT
TAACCCTCACTAAAGGGAACAAAAGCTGGAGCTCCTAAAGTCGAGGAGGTTGACTAAGTTCCCAGGTGTA
TTTCGGACCGGTGCTGCAGTCGTCTCACTGTCTACGGTGATGGTCCGCCGCCACATTTTCTCTTCGTCTC
TGTAGCATTTAGGAACCCTCGTTACGGGAAAGATGCGTGACACATTGATGCTACTACTATTATTAATACT
CTACTATTATTATTATTATTATTATTTTTATTTTAGTTCCCCACCACCGTCATTATTATTATCATTATTA
TTATCAATATTACCATTATTATTATTACGATAATGAGCGTTAGTGCTATTACCGCTGTTGTTGCCATCTT
TGTTACCGTGGTGCTTTTTTTCCTTTGGTTCATGCAACTGCAGCCCGGCATCGTCCTCCCATACTTGCAC
TCCTGCTCTTCCTTCCTATTTGCATTTGCCCACGTGCCCCACGCGTGCATCACATAAGCATCAAGGAACA
AGCAACAGCTATAAAACAAGGAATATCTGCCTCTTTGACATATGACCGAGTACAAGCCCACGGTGCGCCT
CGCCACCCGCGACGACGTCCCCCGGGCCGTACGCACCCTCGCCGCCGCGTTCGCCGACTACCCCGCCACG
CGCCACACCGTCGACCCGGACCGCCACATCGAGCGGGTCACCGAGCTGCAAGAACTCTTCCTCACGCGCG
TCGGGCTCGACATCGGCAAGGTGTGGGTCGCGGACGACGGCGCCGCGGTGGCGGTCTGGACCACGCCGGA
GAGCGTCGAAGCGGGGGCGGTGTTCGCCGAGATCGGCCCGCGCATGGCCGAGTTGAGCGGTTCCCGGCTG
GCCGCGCAGCAACAGATGGAAGGCCTCCTGGCGCCGCACCGGCCCAAGGAGCCCGCGTGGTTCCTGGCCA
CCGTCGGCGTCTCGCCCGACCACCAGGGCAAGGGTCTGGGCAGCGCCGTCGTGCTCCCCGGAGTGGAGGC
GGCCGAGCGCGCCGGGGTGCCCGCCTTCCTGGAGACCTCCGCGCCCCGCAACCTCCCCTTCTACGAGCGG
CTCGGCTTCACCGTCACCGCCGACGTCGAGGTGCCCGAAGGACCGCGCACCTGGTGCATGACCCGCAAGC
CCGGTGCCTGATCGAACTTCGAAAATTCACGGAGGCAGAGTCCAACATGAACGATCTCGTGTCTGAGTAC
CAGCAGTACCAGGATGCCACGATTGAGGAGGAGGGCGAGTTCGACGAGGAGGAGCAATACTAGACGCGGA
CGGGGCATTTCCCGTTCGTCATTAGCAGTAGGTAATGAAGATGTTTGTTTCTCGTCCCCTTTCTCCTTCG
TCCTTCTGTCATTTTGTTCTTTTGTGTTTATGTTTTGTTGTTGTTTTCTTTAATTTTTTTTTTCTTCCAC
GTTTGTGTACATCCGCGCGCCACTCTATTCAGAGAGCCACGGATAGTAGAGGAGGTGGGAAGGGTATATG
AGGGACACGCGTACCATGATGTGGGATGTATTGGGGTCCCTGTCTGTCCTTACGTGACTATGTATGAACC
GTCACGTGTAAGATGAGCTAGTGAGATCAACAGTACAACTCATCAACACGCCTTCTTCTCGTTAGATGTA
CACAATCTTGATCCTCCACCTTTATGGGTCCCATTGTTTGCCTCTTCCGCTGTGTGGAGTGCGCCTACAC
GCACTTCTCACTTCGTAAGTGGTGGTGGCGTAAGTATTGCCTAATGTTGACTCTATGTTCTCCTCTCCTC
ACCCCCTCGCGGTGCTGATTTCTGACAGATCTTCAAACACTAGTTTAAGCAAAGGACTATTCATCCGTTT
ATATTAGCAACAGTAGGTACTAGCACCACTAACAACAACAACAAAGCACTTCTATTTATTTATCAAGCTT
CTGACCTTTGTACCATCGCTGCCCTCACCTGTTCAACTATGGTATTTAGTGGCCTCAGGAGGTTGCCTGG
GTGGCTGGGTCTTTACTTCGTCAGGATAATTTGAAGTTCGTTTTCCGTAAACAGTTACCCAGTTGTGAGG
TTGTTGCGACGCACATTCACATGTCTTCATCTTATTTGTTGGTATATTTCCTTGCTGCTCGTTTTGGGGG
TGCGGGCGCGCTGATTCAAAGAGAGGGGAGAATCTGCCGCACTGCTTGCAGCACAGGTCTTGCTGTTTCC
CCCCTCTATTGTCGTTTTTCACATTCATGCTATTTCCGGTTGAAGCGGTCGTTGTGGCCCTGCCGGGTGG
TTCTGCACATGCTATGCACTTTCTCCCTCTTCTTCATCCTCGTAATGCTAACAGAATAAGTTGTGGAAAG
CGTGAAGCGTGCAAACATGGCAGGCCTTGCGCACCACGATGAAGCCGTGGACAACAAATTCAACAAAGAA
CAACAAAACGCGTTCTATGAGATCTTACATTTACCTAACTTAAACGAAGAACAACGAAACGCCTTCATCC
AAAGTTTAAAAGATGACCCAAGCCAAAGCGCTAACCTTTTAGCAGAAGCTAAAAAGCTAAATGATGCTCA
GGCGCCGAAAGTAGACAACAAATTCAACAAAGAACAACAAAACGCGTTCTATGAGATCTTACATTTACCT
AACTTAAACGAAGAACAACGAAACGCCTTCATCCAAAGTTTAAAAGATGACCCAAGCCAAAGCGCTAACC
TTTTAGCAGAAGCTAAAAAGCTAAATGATGCTCAGGCGCCGAAAGTAGACGCGAATTGTGATATACCTAC
AACTGCTTCTGAAAATTTATATTTTCAAGGTGAACTAGAAGATCAGGTGGATCCTCGTCTTATTGATGGG
AAAGCGGCCGCTACGTAGGGCCCGGTACCCAATTCGCCCTATAGTGAGTCGTATTACAATTCACTGGCCG
TCGTTTTACAACGTCGTGACTGGGAAAACCCTGGCGTTACCCAACTTAATCGCCTTGCAGCACATCCCCC
TTTCGCCAGCTGGCGTAATAGCGAAGAGGCCCGCACCGATCGCCCTTCCCAACAGTTGCGCAGCCTGAAT
GGCGAATGGG
[124 nt withheld, positions 5191-5314]
C
[91 nt withheld, positions 5316-5406]
A
[49 nt withheld, positions 5408-5456]
CCTTTGACGTTGGAGTCCACGTTCTTT
[37 nt withheld, positions 5484-5520]
ACCCTATCTCGGTCTATTCTTTTGATTTATAAGGGATTTTGCCGATTTCGGCCTATTGGTTAAAAAATGA
GCTGATTTAACAAAAATTTAACGCGAATTTTAACAAAATATTAACGCTTACAATTTAGGTG
Features (pLannotate 1.2.2; 15 found; start..end, strand, type, name):
     21..125     +  promoter       AmpR promoter: bla
    126..986     +  CDS            AmpR: β-lactamase; bla; confers resistance to ampicillin, carbenicillin, and related antibiotics
   1157..1745    +  rep_origin     ori: high-copy-number ColE1/pMB1/pBR322/pUC origin of replication
   1928..2020    +  CDS            lacI (fragment): lac repressor; lacI; The lac repressor binds to the lac operator to inhibit transcription in E. coli. This inhibition can be relieved by adding lactose or isopropyl-β-D-thiogalactopyranoside (IPTG).
   2033..2054    +  protein_bind   CAP binding site: CAP binding activates transcription in the presence of cAMP. E. coli catabolite activator protein
   2069..2099    +  promoter       lac promoter: promoter for the E. coli lac operon
   2107..2123    +  protein_bind   lac operator: The lac repressor binds to the lac operator to inhibit transcription in E. coli. This inhibition can be relieved by adding lactose or isopropyl-β-D-thiogalactopyranoside (IPTG). lac repressor encoded by lacI
   2168..2186    +  promoter       T3 promoter: promoter for bacteriophage T3 RNA polymerase
   2702..3301    +  CDS            PuroR: puromycin N-acetyltransferase; pac from Streptomyces alboniger; confers resistance to puromycin
   3316..3414    +  CDS            TBB_LYMST (fragment): Experimental evidence at transcript level: Swiss-Prot protein existence level 2. Tubulin is the major constituent of microtubules. It binds two moles of GTP, one at an exchangeable site on the beta chain and one at a non-exchangeable site on the alpha chain. From Lymnaea stagnalis (Great pond snail) (Helix stagnalis).
   4527..4700    +  CDS            ProtA: IgG-binding unit of Staphylococcus aureus protein A
   4704..4874    +  CDS            ProtA: IgG-binding unit of Staphylococcus aureus protein A
   5008..5026    -  promoter       T7 promoter: promoter for bacteriophage T7 RNA polymerase
   5029..5186    +  CDS            lacZα (fragment): LacZα fragment of β-galactosidase; lacZ fragment
   5191..5619    +  rep_origin     f1 ori (sequence partly withheld): f1 bacteriophage origin of replication; arrow indicates direction of (+) strand synthesis
