[The description below was written by a language model from this plasmid's Addgene catalogue record and pLannotate feature annotations shown in this document.]
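Description:
pN-PURO-PTP is an empty-backbone vector for integrating an N-terminal tandem affinity purification tag into the genome of Trypanosoma brucei. It derives from pC-PTP-NEO, with the neomycin resistance coding region of the marker cassette replaced by puromycin N-acetyltransferase (PuroR), so transfected trypanosomes are selected with puromycin. In E. coli it behaves as a conventional phagemid-type cloning plasmid of about 5.7 kb. It carries a high-copy ColE1/pUC origin, a β-lactamase gene for ampicillin selection and an f1 origin. It also retains lac promoter/operator and lacZα remnants, with T3 and T7 promoters flanking the cloned region.

The payload is the PTP cassette. According to the depositor, it consists of 434 bp of 5′ flank from TbRPA2 (the gene for the second-largest RNA polymerase I subunit), a translation initiation codon, the PTP coding sequence and unique restriction sites for fusing target sequence in frame downstream of the tag. PTP (ProtC–TEV–ProtA) is a derivative of the original TAP tag in which the calmodulin-binding peptide is replaced by the protein C epitope. This design allows IgG capture through protein A, release by cleavage at the TEV protease site, and a second purification through ProtC. The automated annotation detects the two protein A IgG-binding units but not the ProtC or TEV elements or the RPA2 flank. A short β-tubulin-like fragment is called just downstream of PuroR; it may reflect trypanosome tubulin-locus sequence in the marker cassette, though the record does not say so. The record does not name the restriction sites or describe how the plasmid is targeted to the genome. The vector is used to tag a chosen protein at its N terminus for purification of trypanosome protein complexes.
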