Addgene plasmid #51711: pN-PURO-PTP
Purpose: (Empty Backbone) contains an N-terminal tandem affinity purification tag (relevant to any system) within a construct designed for genome integration into trypanosomes.
Depositing lab: Arthur Gunzl. Depositing organization: University of Connecticut Health Center. Publication: Highly efficient tandem affinity purification of trypanosome protein complexes based on a novel epitope combination. Schimanski B, Nguyen TN, Gunzl A. Eukaryot Cell. 2005 Nov;4(11):1942-50. 10.1128/EC.4.11.1942-1950.2005 PubMed 16278461.
Backbone
  Vector backbone: pC-PTP-NEO (Addgene plasmid #51710)
  Modifications to backbone: The resistance marker cassette was modified by replacing NEO-R by the coding region of the puromycin N-acetyltransferase gene (PURO-R).
  Vector type: T. brucei genome integration vectors
  Selectable markers: Puromycin
  Tag / fusion protein: PTP (ProtC-TEV-ProtA) (N terminal on backbone)
Growth in bacteria
  Bacterial resistance: Ampicillin, 100 μg/mL
  Growth temperature: 37°C
  Growth strain: DH5alpha
  Copy number: Unknown
Gene/Insert
  Cloning method: Restriction Enzyme
  Sequencing primers: 5′ M13-F20; 3′ M13R
Terms and licenses: Academic/Nonprofit Terms; Industry Terms: Not Available to Industry
Depositor comments: The PTP tag is a derivative of the original TAP tag and has CBP replaced by ProtC. The PTP cassette is composed of 434 bp of 5′ flank from the TbRPA2 gene, encoding the second-largest subunit of RNA polymerase I, a translation initiation codon, the PTP tag coding sequence, and unique restriction sites for fusing target sequences to the tag.
How to cite: pN-PURO-PTP was a gift from Arthur Gunzl (Addgene plasmid # 51711 ; http://n2t.net/addgene:51711 ; RRID:Addgene_51711)
