>Addgene plasmid #51711 | pN-PURO-PTP | addgene partial sequence | sequence record 81085 | M13-Rev 5'-CAGGAAACAGCTATGACC-3'
ACCCTCACTAAAGGGAACAAAAGCTGGAGCTCCTAAAGTCGAGGAGGTTGACTAAGTTCCCAGGTGTATT
TCGGACCGGTGCTGCAGTCGTCTCACTGTCTACGGTGATGGTCCGCCGCCACATTTTCTCTTCGTCTCTG
TAGCATTTAGGAACCCTCGTTACGGGAAAGATGCGTGACACATTGATGCTACTACTATTATTAATACTCT
ACTATTATTATTATTATTATTATTTTTATTTTAGTTCCCCACCACCGTCATTATTATTATCATTATTATT
ATCAATATTACCATTATTATTATTACGATAATGAGCGTTAGTGCTATTACCGCTGTTGTTGCCATCTTTG
TTACCGTGGTGCTTTTTTTCCTTTGGTTCATGCAACTGCAGCCCGGCATCGTCCTCCCATACTTGCACTC
CTGCTCTTCCTTCCTATTTGCATTTGCCCACGTGCCCCACGCGTGCATCACATAAGCATCAAGGAACAAG
CAACAGCTATAAAACAAGGAATATCTGCCTCTTTGACATATGACCGAGTACAAGCCCACGGTGCGCCTCG
CCACCCGCGACGACGTCCCCCGGGCCGTACGCACCCTCGCCGCCGCGTTCGCCGACTACCCCGCCACGCG
CCACACCGTCGACCCGGACCGCCACATCGAGCGGGTCACCGAGCTGCAAGAACTCTTCCTCACGCGCGTC
GGGCTCGACATCGGCAAGGTGTGGGTCGCGGACGACGGCGCCGCGGTGGCGGTCTGGACCACGCCGGAGA
GCGTCGAAGCGGGGGCGGTGTTCGCCGAGATCGGCCCGCGCATGGCCGAGTTGAGCGGTTCCCGGCTGGC
CGCGCAGCAACAGATGGAAGGCCTCCTGGCGCCGCACCGGCCCAAGGAGCCCGCGTGGTTCCTGGCCACC
GTCGG
