>Addgene plasmid #51711 | pN-PURO-PTP | addgene partial sequence | sequence record 81088 | puro-F2 5'-ctcggcttcaccgtcacc-3'
CGCGCACCTGGTGCATGACCCGCAAGCCCGGTGCCTGATCGAACTTCGAAAATTCACGGAGGCAGAGTCC
AACATGAACGATCTCGTGTCTGAGTACCAGCAGTACCAGGATGCCACGATTGAGGAGGAGGGCGAGTTCG
ACGAGGAGGAGCAATACTAGACGCGGACGGGGCATTTCCCGTTCGTCATTAGCAGTAGGTAATGAAGATG
TTTGTTTCTCGTCCCCTTTCTCCTTCGTCCTTCTGTCATTTTGTTCTTTTGTGTTTATGTTTTGTTGTTG
TTTTCTTTAATTTTTTTTTTCTTCCACGTTTGTGTACATCCGCGCGCCACTCTATTCAGAGAGCCACGGA
TAGTAGAGGAGGTGGGAAGGGTATATGAGGGACACGCGTACCATGATGTGGGATGTATTGGGGTCCCTGT
CTGTCCTTACGTGACTATGTATGAACCGTCACGTGTAAGATGAGCTAGTGAGATCAACAGTACAACTCAT
CAACACGCCTTCTTCTCGTTAGATGTACACAATCTTGATCCTCCACCTTTATGGGTCCCATTGTTTGCCT
CTTCCGCTGTGTGGAGTGCGCCTACACGCACTTCTCACTTCGTAAGTGGTGGTGGCGTAAGTATTGCCTA
ATGTTGACTCTATGTTCTCCTCTCCTCACCCCCTCGCGGTGCTGATTTCTGACAGATCTTCAAACACTAG
TTTAAGCAAAGGACTATTCATCCGTTTATATTAGCAACAGTAGGTACTAGCACCACTAACAACAACAACA
AAGCACTTCTATTTATTTATCAAGCTTCTGACCTTTGTACCATCGCTGCCCTCACCTGTTCAACTATGGT
ATTTAGTGGCCTCAGGAGGTTGCCTGGGTGGCTGGGTCTTTACTTCGTCAGGATAATTTGAAGTTCGTTT
TCCGTAAACAGTTACCCAGTTGTGAGGTTGTTGCGACGCACATTCACATGTCTTC
