>Addgene plasmid #51711 | pN-PURO-PTP | addgene partial sequence | sequence record 81090 | M13pUC-Fwd 5'-CCCAGTCACGACGTTGTAAAACG-3'
CGACTCACTATAGGGCGAATTGGGTACCGGGCCCTACGTAGCGGCCGCTTTCCCATCAATAAGACGAGGA
TCCACCTGATCTTCTAGTTCACCTTGAAAATATAAATTTTCAGAAGCAGTTGTAGGTATATCACAATTCG
CGTCTACTTTCGGCGCCTGAGCATCATTTAGCTTTTTAGCTTCTGCTAAAAGGTTAGCGCTTTGGCTTGG
GTCATCTTTTAAACTTTGGATGAAGGCGTTTCGTTGTTCTTCGTTTAAGTTAGGTAAATGTAAGATCTCA
TAGAACGCGTTTTGTTGTTCTTTGTTGAATTTGTTGTCTACTTTCGGCGCCTGAGCATCATTTAGCTTTT
TAGCTTCTGCTAAAAGGTTAGCGCTTTGGCTTGGGTCATCTTTTAAACTTTGGATGAAGGCGTTTCGTTG
TTCTTCGTTTAAGTTAGGTAAATGTAAGATCTCATAGAACGCGTTTTGTTGTTCTTTGTTGAATTTGTTG
TCCACGGCTTCATCGTGGTGCGCAAGGCCTGCCATGTTTGCACGCTTCACGCTTTCCACAACTTATTCTG
TTAGCATTACGAGGATGAAGAAGAGGGAGAAAGTGCATAGCATGTGCAGAACCACCCGGCAGGGCCACAA
CGACCGCTTCAACCGGAAATAGCATGAATGTGAAAAACGACAATAGAGGGGGGAAACAGCAAGACCTGTG
CTGCAAGCAGTGCGGCAGATTCTCCCCTCTCTTTGAATCAGCGCGCCCGCACCCCCAAAACGAGCAGCAA
GGAAATATACCAACAAATAAGATGAAGACATGTGAATGTGCGTCGCAACAACCTCACAACTGGGTAACTG
TTTACGGAAAACGAACTTCAAATTATCCTGACGAAGTAAAGACCCAGCCACCCAGGCAACCTCCTGAGGC
CACTAAATACCATAGTTGAACAGGTGAGGGCAGCGATGGTACAAAGGTCAGAAGCTTGATAAATAAATAG
AAGTGCTTTGTTGTTGTTGTTAG
